>Addgene plasmid #191111 | pLei-sfGFP-V2*D134* | addgene full sequence | sequence record 373776 | Addgene NGS Result
GAACTCCGGATGAGCATTCATCAGGCGGGCAAGAATGTGAATAAAGGCCGGATAAAACTTGTGCTTATTT
TTCTTTACGGTCTTTAAAAAGGCCGTAATATCCAGCTGAACGGTCTGGTTATAGGTACATTGAGCAACTG
ACTGAAATGCCTCAAAATGTTCTTTACGATGCCATTGGGATATATCAACGGTGGTATATCCAGTGATTTT
TTTCTCCATTTTAGCTTCCTTAGCTCCTGAAAATCTCGATAACTCAAAAAATACGCCCGGTAGTGATCTT
ATTTCATTATGGTGAAAGTTGGAACCTCTTACGTGCCGATCAACGTCTCATTTTCGCCAAAAGTTGGCCC
AGGGCTTCCCGGTATCAACAGGGACACCAGGATTTATTTATTCTGCGAAGTGATCTTCCGTCACAGGTAT
TTATTCGGCGCAAAGTGCGTCGGGTGATGCTGCCAACTTACTGATTTAGTGTATGATGGTGTTTTTGAGG
TGCTCCAGTGGCTTCTGTTTCTATCAGCTGTCCCTCCTGTTCAGCTACTGACGGGGTGGTGCGTAACGGC
AAAAGCACCGCCGGACATCAGCGCTAGCGGAGTGTATACTGGCTTACTATGTTGGCACTGATGAGGGTGT
CAGTGAAGTGCTTCATGTGGCAGGAGAAAAAAGGCTGCACCGGTGCGTCAGCAGAATATGTGATACAGGA
TATATTCCGCTTCCTCGCTCACTGACTCGCTACGCTCGGTCGTTCGACTGCGGCGAGCGGAAATGGCTTA
CGAACGGGGCGGAGATTTCCTGGAAGATGCCAGGAAGATACTTAACAGGGAAGTGAGAGGGCCGCGGCAA
AGCCGTTTTTCCATAGGCTCCGCCCCCCTGACAAGCATCACGAAATCTGACGCTCAAATCAGTGGTGGCG
AAACCCGACAGGACTATAAAGATACCAGGCGTTTCCCCCTGGCGGCTCCCTCGTGCGCTCTCCTGTTCCT
GCCTTTCGGTTTACCGGTGTCATTCCGCTGTTATGGCCGCGTTTGTCTCATTCCACGCCTGACACTCAGT
TCCGGGTAGGCAGTTCGCTCCAAGCTGGACTGTATGCACGAACCCCCCGTTCAGTCCGACCGCTGCGCCT
TATCCGGTAACTATCGTCTTGAGTCCAACCCGGAAAGACATGCAAAAGCACCACTGGCAGCAGCCACTGG
TAATTGATTTAGAGGAGTTAGTCTTGAAGTCATGCGCCGGTTAAGGCTAAACTGAAAGGACAAGTTTTGG
TGACTGCGCTCCTCCAAGCCAGTTACCTCGGTTCAAAGAGTTGGTAGCTCAGAGAACCTTCGAAAAACCG
CCCTGCAAGGCGGTTTTTTCGTTTTCAGAGCAAGAGATTACGCGCAGACCAAAACGATCTCAAGAAGATC
ATCTTATTAATCAGATAAAATATTTCTAGATTTCAGTGCAATTTATCTCTTCAAATGTAGCACCTGAAGT
CAGCCCCATACGATATAAGTTGTAATTCTCATGTTTGACAGCATTATCATCGATCTCGAGAAATCATAAA
AAATTTATTTGCTTTGTGAGCGGATAACAATTATAATAGATTCAATTGTGAGCGGATAACAATTTCACAC
AGAATTCATTAAAGAGGAGAAATTACATATGTAGAGCAAAGGAGAAGAACTTTTCACTGGAGTTGTCCCA
ATTCTTGTTGAATTAGATGGTGATGTTAATGGGCACAAATTTTCTGTCCGTGGAGAGGGTGAAGGTGATG
CTACAAACGGAAAACTCACCCTTAAATTTATTTGCACTACTGGAAAACTACCTGTTCCGTGGCCAACACT
TGTCACTACTCTGACCTATGGTGTTCAATGCTTTTCCCGTTATCCGGATCACATGAAACGGCATGACTTT
TTCAAGAGTGCCATGCCCGAAGGTTATGTACAGGAACGCACTATATCTTTCAAAGATGACGGGACCTACA
AGACGCGTGCTGAAGTCAAGTTTGAAGGTGATACCCTTGTTAATCGTATCGAGTTAAAGGGTATTGATTT
TAAAGAATAGGGAAACATTCTTGGACACAAACTCGAGTACAACTTTAACTCACACAATGTATACATCACG
GCAGACAAACAAAAGAATGGAATCAAAGCTAACTTCAAAATTCGCCACAACGTTGAAGATGGTTCCGTTC
AACTAGCAGACCATTATCAACAAAATACTCCAATTGGCGATGGCCCTGTCCTTTTACCAGACAACCATTA
CCTGTCGACACAATCTGCCCTTTCGAAAGATCCCAACGAAAAGCGTGACCACATGGTCCTTCTTGAGTTT
GTAACTGCTGCTGGGATTACACATGGCATGGATGAACTCTACAAAGAGCTCCATCACCATCACCATCACT
AAGCTTAATTAGCTGAGCTTGGACTCCTGTTGATAGATCCAGTAATGACCTCAGAACTCCATCTGGATTT
GTTCAGAACGCTCGGTTGCCGCCGGGCGTTTTTTATTGGTGAGAATCCAAGCTAGCTTGGCGAGATTTTC
AGGAGCTAAGGAAGCTAAAATGGAGAAAAAAATCACTGGATATACCACCGTTGATATATCCCAATGGCAT
CGTAAAGAACATTTTGAGGCATTTCAGTCAGTTGCTCAATGTACCTATAACCAGACCGTTCAGCTGGATA
TTACGGCCTTTTTAAAGACCGTAAAGAAAAATAAGCACAAGTTTTATCCGGCCTTTATTCACATTCTTGC
CCGCCTGATGAATGCTCATCCGGAATTTCGTATGGCAATGAAAGACGGTGAGCTGGTGATATGGGATAGT
GTTCACCCTTGTTACACCGTTTTCCATGAGCAAACTGAAACGTTTTCATCGCTCTGGAGTGAATACCACG
ACGATTTCCGGCAGTTTCTACACATATATTCGCAAGATGTGGCGTGTTACGGTGAAAACCTGGCCTATTT
CCCTAAAGGGTTTATTGAGAATATGTTTTTCGTCTCAGCCAATCCCTGGGTGAGTTTCACCAGTTTTGAT
TTAAACGTGGCCAATATGGACAACTTCTTCGCCCCCGTTTTCACCATGGGCAAATATTATACGCAAGGCG
ACAAGGTGCTGATGCCGCTGGCGATTCAGGTTCATCATGCCGTTTGTGATGGCTTCCATGTCGGCAGAAT
GCTTAATGAATTACAACAGTACTGCGATGAGTGGCAGGGCGGGGCGTAATTTTTTTAAGGCAGTTATTGG
TGCCCTTAAACGCCTGGGGTAATGACTCTCTAGCTTGAGGCATCAAATAAAACGAAAGGCTCAGTCGAAA
GACTGGGCCTTTCGTTTTATCTGTTGTTTGTCGGTGAACGCTCTCCTGAGTAGGACAAATCCGCCCTCTA
GATGCGCACCCGTTCTCGGAGCACTGTCCGACCGCTTTGGCCGCCGCCCAGTCCTGCTCGCTTCGCTACT
TGGAGCCACTATCGACTACGCGATCATGGCGACCACACCCGTCCTGTGGATCCTTGACACCATCGAATGG
CGCAAAACCTTTCGCGGTATGGCATGATAGCGCCCGGAAGAGAGTCAATTCAGGGTGGTGAATGTGAAAC
CAGTAACGTTATACGATGTCGCAGAGTATGCCGGTGTCTCTTATCAGACCGTTTCCCGCGTGGTGAACCA
GGCCAGCCACGTCTCTGCGAAAACGCGGGAAAAAGTGGAAGCGGCGATGGCGGAGCTGAATTACATTCCC
AACCGCGTGGCACAACAACTGGCGGGCAAACAGTCGTTGCTGATTGGCGTTGCCACCTCCAGTCTGGCCC
TGCACGCGCCGTCGCAAATTGTCGCGGCGATTAAATCTTGCGCCGATCAACTGGGTGCCAGCGTGGTGGT
GTCGATGGTAGAACGAAGCGGCGTCGAAGCCTGTAAAGCGGCGGTGCACAATCTTCTCGCGCAACGCGTC
AGTGGGCTGATCATTAACTATCCGCTGGATGACCAGGATGCCATTGCTGTGGAAGCTGCCTGCACTAATG
TTCCGGCGTTATTTCTTGATGTCTCTGACCAGGCACCCATCAACAGTATTATTTTCTCCCATGAAGACGG
TACGCGACTGGGCGTGGAGCATCTGGTCGCATTGGGTCACCAGCAAATCGCGCTGTTAGCGGGCCCATTA
AGTTCTGTCTCGGCGCGTCTGCGTCTGGCTGGCTGGCATAAATATCTCACTCGCAATCAAATTCAGCCGA
TAGCGGAACGGGAAGGCGACTGGAGTGCCATGTCCGGTTTTCAACAAACCATGCAAATGCTGAATGAGGG
CATCGTTCCCACTGCGATGCTGGTTGCCAACGATCAGATGGCGCTGGGCGCAATGCGCGCCATTACCGAG
TCCGGGCTGCGCGTTGGTGCGGATATCTCGGTAGTGGGATACGACGATACCGAAGACAGCTCATGTTATA
TCCCGCCGTTAACCACCATCAAACAGGATTTTCGCCTGCTGGGGCAAACCAGCGTGGACCGCTTGCTGCA
ACTCTCTCAGGGCCAGGCGGTGAAGGGCAATCAGCTGTTGCCCGTCTCACTGGTGAAAAGAAAAACCACC
CTGGCGCCCAATACGCAAACCGCCTCTCCCCGCGCGTTGGCCGATTCATTAATGCAGCTGGCACGACAGG
TTTCCCGACTGGAAAGCGGGCAGTGAGCGCAACGCAATTAATGTAAGTTAGCGCGAATTGTCGGCATGCA
CCATTCCTTGCGGCGGCGGTGCTCAACGGCCTCAACCTACTACTGGGCTGCTTCCTAATGCAGGAGTCGC
ATAAGGGAGAGCGTCTGGCGAAAGGGGGATGTGCTGCAAGGCGATTAAGTTGGGTAACGCCAGGGTTTTC
CCAGTCACGACGTTGTAAAACGACGGCCAGTGCCAAGCTTAAAAAAAATCCTTAGCTTTCGCTAAGGATC
TGCAGTGGCGGAAACCCCGGGAATCTAACCCGGCTGAACGGATTTAGAGTCCATTCGATCTACATGATCA
GGTTTCCGAGCTCAGCGTTACAAGTATTACACAAAGTTTTTTATGTTGAGAATATTTTTTTGATGGGGCG
CCACTTATTTTTGATCGTTCGCTCAAAGAAGCGGCGCCAGGGTTGTTTTTCTTTTCACCAGACTAGTGAG
ACGGGCAACAGAACGCCATGAGCGGCCTCATTTCTTATTCTGAGTTACAACAGTCCGCACCGCTGCCGGT
AGCTCCTTCCGGTGGGCGCGGGGCATGACTATCGTCGCCGCACTTATGACTGTCTTCTTTATCATGCAAC
TCGTAGGACAGGTGCCGGCAGCGCCCAACAGTCCCCCGGCCACGGGGCCTGCCACCATACCCACGCCGAA
ACAAGCGCCCTGCACCATTATGTTCCGGATCTGCATCGCAGGATGCTGCTGGCTACCCTGTGGAACACCT
ACATCTGTATTAACGAAGCGCTAACCGTTTTTATCATGCTCTGGGAGGCAGAATAAATGATCATATCGTC
AATTATTACCTCCACGGGGAGAGCCTGAGCAAACTGGCCTCAGGCATTTGAGAAGCACACGGTCACACTG
CTTCCGGTAGTCAATAAACCGGTAAACCAGCAATAGACATAAGCGGCTATTTAACGACCCTGCCCTGAAC
CGACGACCGGGTCGAATTTGCTTTCGAATTTCTGCCATTCATCCGCTTATTATCACTTATTCAGGCGTAG
CAACCAGGCGTTTAAGGGCACCAATAACTGCCTTAAAAAAATTACGCCCCGCCCTGCCACTCATCGCAGT
ACTGTTGTAATTCATTAAGCATTCTGCCGACATGGAAGCCATCACAAACGGCATGATGAACCTGAATCGC
CAGCGGCATCAGCACCTTGTCGCCTTGCGTATAATATTTGCCCATGGTGAAAACGGTGGCGAAGAAGTTG
TCCATATTGGCCACGTTTAAATCAAAACTGGTGAAACTCACCCAGGGATTGGCTGAGACGAAAAACATAT
TCTCAATAAACCCTTTAGGGAAATAGGCCAGGTTTTCACCGTAACACGCCACATCTTGCGAATATATGTG
TAGAAACTGCCGGAAATCGTCGTGGTATTCACTCCAGAGCGATGAAAACGTTTCAGTTTGCTCATGTAAA
ACGGTGTAACAAGGGTGAACACTATCCCATATCACCAGCTCACCGTCTTTCATTGCCATACG
Features (pLannotate 1.2.2; 23 found; start..end, strand, type, name):
    220..322     -  promoter       cat promoter: promoter of the E. coli cat gene encoding chloramphenicol acetyltransferase
    443..586     +  mobile_element IS1 (fragment): prokaryotic transposable element IS1
    705..760     -  rep_origin     RSF ori (fragment): Plasmids containing the RSF 1030 origin of replication can be propagated in E. coli cells that contain additional plasmids with compatible origins.
    848..1393    -  rep_origin     p15A ori: Plasmids containing the medium-copy-number p15A origin of replication can be propagated in E. coli cells that contain a second plasmid with the ColE1 origin.
   1534..1578    +  promoter       T5 promoter: bacteriophage T5 promoter for E. coli RNA polymerase, with embedded lac operator
   1586..1602    +  protein_bind   lac operator: The lac repressor binds to the lac operator to inhibit transcription in E. coli. This inhibition can be relieved by adding lactose or isopropyl-β-D-thiogalactopyranoside (IPTG). lac repressor encoded by lacI
   1644..2355    +  CDS            superfolder GFP (fragment): GFP variant that folds robustly even when fused to poorly folded proteins (Pédelacq et al., 2006)
   2362..2379    +  CDS            7xHis (fragment): 6xHis affinity tag
   2402..2496    +  terminator     lambda t0 terminator: transcription terminator from phage lambda
   2511..2539    +  promoter       cat promoter (fragment): promoter of the E. coli cat gene encoding chloramphenicol acetyltransferase
   2540..3196    +  CDS            cat: CAT_ECOLX - Experimental evidence at protein level: Swiss-Prot protein existence level 1. This enzyme is an effector of chloramphenicol resistance in bacteria. From Escherichia coli. This protein is used as a marker in many commonly used cloning vectors, such as pACYC184.
   3264..3350    +  terminator     rrnB T1 terminator: Escherichia coli rrnB; transcription terminator T1 from the E. coli rrnB gene
   3362..3484    +  CDS            TcR (fragment): tetracycline efflux protein; tet; confers resistance to tetracycline
   3486..3563    +  promoter       lacI promoter: lacI
   3564..4646    +  CDS            lacI: lac repressor; lacI; The lac repressor binds to the lac operator to inhibit transcription in E. coli. This inhibition can be relieved by adding lactose or isopropyl-β-D-thiogalactopyranoside (IPTG).
   4684..4775    +  CDS            TcR (fragment): tetracycline efflux protein; tet; confers resistance to tetracycline
   4775..4862    -  CDS            lacZα (fragment): LacZα fragment of β-galactosidase; lacZ fragment
   4870..4899    -  terminator     bacterial terminator (fragment): putative bacterial transcription terminator
   4908..4976    -  ncRNA          tRNA: Accession: RF00005 - tRNA
   5181..5274    +  CDS            TcR (fragment): tetracycline efflux protein; tet; confers resistance to tetracycline
   5271..5328    -  CDS            TcR (fragment): tetracycline efflux protein; tet; confers resistance to tetracycline
   5315..5413    +  CDS            YPB2_ECOLX (fragment): Protein predicted: Swiss-Prot protein existence level 4. From Escherichia coli.
   5712..219     -  CDS            CmR (across the origin): chloramphenicol acetyltransferase; cat; confers resistance to chloramphenicol
