[The description below was written by a language model from this plasmid's Addgene catalogue record and pLannotate feature annotations shown in this document.]
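Description:
pLei-sfGFP-V2*D134* is a bacterial expression plasmid on the pLei backbone that serves as a fluorescent reporter for amber stop codon suppression in E. coli. It replicates from the medium-copy p15A origin, which is compatible with ColE1-type plasmids and so allows a second plasmid to be carried in the same cell. Selection is with chloramphenicol. The feature table shows two chloramphenicol acetyltransferase reading frames: one with a full cat promoter spanning the sequence origin, and a second downstream of the reporter cassette behind a partial cat promoter. Short fragments of a tetracycline resistance gene, IS1, an RSF origin and lacZα are also annotated; these appear to be non-functional remnants of pACYC-type ancestry.

The payload is a synthetic superfolder GFP gene with a C-terminal His tag, in which the codons for V2 and D134 have been changed to TAG. It is driven by a phage T5 promoter with lac operators and followed by the lambda t0 terminator. A plasmid-borne lacI gene with its own promoter supplies repressor, making expression IPTG-inducible. Because both amber codons must be read through to yield full-length fluorescent protein, signal depends on a suppressor tRNA and cognate aminoacyl-tRNA synthetase, and the two sites make the assay more stringent than a single-TAG reporter. The His tag lies after both stop codons, so it allows recovery of only full-length product.

A tRNA gene followed by a terminator fragment is annotated on the reverse strand, but the record does not give its identity or say whether it is the suppressor tRNA, and no synthetase is annotated. The associated work concerns genetic code expansion with a biosynthesized noncanonical amino acid, consistent with using this reporter to measure incorporation efficiency at multiple sites.
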