Addgene plasmid #191111: pLei-sfGFP-V2*D134*
Purpose: An E. coli sfGFP reporter with two TAG at positions 2 & 134
Depositing lab: Han Xiao. Depositing organization: Rice University. Publication: Expanding the eukaryotic genetic code with a biosynthesized 21st amino acid. Wu KL, Moore JA, Miller MD, Chen Y, Lee C, Xu W, Peng Z, Duan Q, Phillips GN Jr, Uribe RA, Xiao H. Protein Sci. 2022 Oct;31(10):e4443. doi: 10.1002/pro.4443. PubMed 36173166.
Backbone
  Vector backbone: pLei
  Vector type: Bacterial Expression
Growth in bacteria
  Bacterial resistance: Chloramphenicol, 25 μg/mL
  Growth temperature: 37°C
  Growth strain: DH5alpha
  Copy number: Unknown
Gene/Insert
  Gene/Insert name: superfolder green fluorescence protein (alt name: sfGFP)
  Species: Synthetic
  Insert size (bp): 744
  Mutation: changing V2 & D134 to TAG
  Tag / fusion protein: His tag (C terminal on insert)
Resource information
  A portion of this plasmid was derived from a plasmid made by: Synthetic
Terms and licenses: Academic/Nonprofit Terms; Industry Terms: Not Available to Industry
How to cite: pLei-sfGFP-V2*D134* was a gift from Han Xiao (Addgene plasmid # 191111 ; http://n2t.net/addgene:191111 ; RRID:Addgene_191111)
